Addgene plasmid #15473: pK-myc-Par6B
Depositing lab: Ian Macara. Publication: The cell-polarity protein Par6 links Par3 and atypical protein kinase C to Cdc42. Joberty G, Petersen C, Gao L, Macara IG. Nat Cell Biol 2000 Aug;2(8):531-9. 10.1038/35019573 PubMed 10934474.
Backbone
  Vector backbone: pKmyc
  Backbone size w/o insert (bp): 4700
  Vector type: Mammalian Expression
Growth in bacteria
  Bacterial resistance: Ampicillin, 100 μg/mL
  Growth temperature: 37°C
  Growth strain: DH5alpha
  Copy number: High Copy
Gene/Insert
  Gene/Insert name: Partitioning-defective protein 6B (alt names: Par6B; PAR-6B)
  Species: M. musculus (mouse)
  Insert size (bp): 1115
  GenBank ID: AF252291
  Entrez Gene: Pard6b (a.k.a. Par6b)
  Tag / fusion protein: Myc (N terminal on backbone)
  Cloning method: Restriction Enzyme; 5′ cloning site BamH1 (not destroyed); 3′ cloning site EcoR1 (not destroyed)
  Sequencing primers: 5′ CAGGTCCAACTGCACCTCGGTTC; 3′ TTTGTGATGCTATTGCTTTATTTG TA
Terms and licenses: Academic/Nonprofit Terms; Industry Terms: Not Available to Industry
How to cite: pK-myc-Par6B was a gift from Ian Macara (Addgene plasmid # 15473 ; http://n2t.net/addgene:15473 ; RRID:Addgene_15473)
