[The description below was written by a language model from this plasmid's Addgene catalogue record.]
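Description:
pK-myc-Par6B is a mammalian expression plasmid built on the pKmyc backbone (about 4.7 kb without insert). It carries the mouse Pard6b coding sequence, which encodes partitioning-defective protein 6B (Par6B, PAR-6B). The roughly 1.1 kb insert was placed between BamHI and EcoRI sites, both of which remain intact, so the cDNA can be excised or transferred to another vector. The backbone supplies a Myc epitope upstream of the cloning site, so the protein is produced with an N-terminal Myc tag. This allows detection or immunoprecipitation with anti-Myc antibodies without a Par6B-specific reagent. In bacteria the plasmid is maintained at high copy number under ampicillin selection. The record does not state the promoter driving expression in mammalian cells, the polyadenylation signal or the origin of replication. It lists no mammalian selection marker and includes no feature table, so these elements cannot be confirmed here.

Par6 proteins are conserved cell-polarity scaffolds. The associated publication describes Par6 as a link between Par3 and atypical protein kinase C on one side and the small GTPase Cdc42 on the other. A Myc-tagged Par6B construct of this kind is therefore suited to transfection experiments in cultured mammalian cells. Typical uses would include co-immunoprecipitation to test binding to polarity-complex partners, immunofluorescence to follow subcellular localisation, and overexpression studies of epithelial polarity and junction assembly. Distribution is limited to academic and nonprofit users.
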