>Addgene plasmid #15473 | pK-myc-Par6B | addgene partial sequence | sequence record 21962 | 15473 with CAGGTCCAACTGCACCTCGGTTC
ACTCATCTCTGAAGAGGATCTGTCTAGAGGATCCATGAACCGCGGCCACCGGCACGGGGCGAGCAGCGGC
TGCCTGGGCACCATGGAGGTGAAGAGCAAGTTTGGAGCTGAGTTTCGTCGGTTTTCACTGGAAAGATCTA
AGCCTGGAAAATTTGAGGAGTTTTACGGACTGCTGCAACATGTTCACAAGATCCCCAATGTCGACGTGTT
GGTGGGCTACGCAGATATCCACGGGGACCTGCCGCCTATAAATAATGATGACAACTACCACAAGGCGGTT
TCCACCGCCAATCCACTGCTCAGGATTTTTATACAGAAGAAGGAAGAAGCTGACTACAGTGCCTTTGGCA
CCGACACCCTGATCAGGAAGAAGAACATGCTGAGCAACGTGCTGCGTCCCGACAACCACCGGAAGAAGCC
TCACATCGTCATCAGCATGCCGCAGGACTTCCGGCCCGTGTCATCCATCATCGACGTGGACATCCTCCCA
GAGACGCACCGGAGGGTCCGTCTGTGCAAGTACGGCACAGAGAAGCCGCTGGGCTTCTACATCCGGGATG
GCTCCAGCGTCCGAGTGACACCGCACGGCTTGGAGAAAGTCCCCGGCATCTTCATATCTCGGCTCGTCCC
TGGGGGTCTGGCCCAGAGCACGGGCCTGCTAGCTGTCAACGATGAGGTGTTAGAAGTCAACGGTATAGAA
GTGTCCGGGAAGAGCCTGGACCAGGTGACTGACATGATGATAGCCAACAGCCGCAACCTCATCATCACCG
TGCGCCCGG
